>Addgene plasmid #18751 | MSCV PIG (Puro IRES GFP) | addgene full sequence | sequence record 181076 | Addgene NGS Result
TGAAAGACCCCACCTGTAGGTTTGGCAAGCTAGCTTAAGTAACGCCATTTTGCAAGGCATGGAAAATACA
TAACTGAGAATAGAGAAGTTCAGATCAAGGTTAGGAACAGAGAGACAGCAGAATATGGGTCAAACAGGAT
ATCTGTGGTAAGCAGTTCCTGCCCCGGCTCAGGGCCAAGAACAGATGGTCCCCAGATGCGGTCCCGCCCT
CAGCAGTTTCTAGAGAACCATCAGATGTTTCCAGGGTGCCCCAAGGACCTGAAATGACCCTGTGCCTTAT
TTGAACTAACCAATCAGTTCGCTTCTCGCTTCTGTTCGCGCGCTTCTGCTCCCCGAGCTCAATAAAAGAG
CCCACAACCCCTCACTCGGCGCGCCAGTCCTCCGATAGACTGCGTCGCCCGGGTACCCGTATTCCCAATA
AAGCCTCTTGCTGTTTGCATCCGAATCGTGGACTCGCTGATCCTTGGGAGGGTCTCCTCAGATTGATTGA
CTGCCCACCTCGGGGGTCTTTCATTTGGAGGTTCCACCGAGATTTGGAGACCCCTGCCCAGGGACCACCG
ACCCCCCCGCCGGGAGGTAAGCTGGCCAGCGGTCGTTTCGTGTCTGTCTCTGTCTTTGTGCGTGTTTGTG
CCGGCATCTAATGTTTGCGCCTGCGTCTGTACTAGTTAGCTAACTAGCTCTGTATCTGGCGGACCCGTGG
TGGAACTGACGAGTTCTGAACACCCGGCCGCAACCCTGGGAGACGTCCCAGGGACTTTGGGGGCCGTTTT
TGTGGCCCGACCTGAGGAAGGGAGTCGATGTGGAATCCGACCCCGTCAGGATATGTGGTTCTGGTAGGAG
ACGAGAACCTAAAACAGTTCCCGCCTCCGTCTGAATTTTTGCTTTCGGTTTGGAACCGAAGCCGCGCGTC
TTGTCTGCTGCAGCGCTGCAGCATCGTTCTGTGTTGTCTCTGTCTGACTGTGTTTCTGTATTTGTCTGAA
AATTAGGGCCAGACTGTTACCACTCCCTTAAGTTTGACCTTAGGTCACTGGAAAGATGTCGAGCGGATCG
CTCACAACCAGTCGGTAGATGTCAAGAAGAGACGTTGGGTTACCTTCTGCTCTGCAGAATGGCCAACCTT
TAACGTCGGATGGCCGCGAGACGGCACCTTTAACCGAGACCTCATCACCCAGGTTAAGATCAAGGTCTTT
TCACCTGGCCCGCATGGACACCCAGACCAGGTCCCCTACATCGTGACCTGGGAAGCCTTGGCTTTTGACC
CCCCTCCCTGGGTCAAGCCCTTTGTACACCCTAAGCCTCCGCCTCCTCTTCCTCCATCCGCCCCGTCTCT
CCCCCTTGAACCTCCTCGTTCGACCCCGCCTCGATCCTCCCTTTATCCAGCCCTCACTCCTTCTCTAGGC
GCCGGAATTAGATCTCTCGAGGTTAACGAATTCTACCGGGTAGGGGAGGCGCTTTTCCCAAGGCAGTCTG
GAGCATGCGCTTTAGCAGCCCCGCTGGGCACTTGGCGCTACACAAGTGGCCTCTGGCCTCGCACACATTC
CACATCCACCGGTAGGCGCCAACCGGCTCCGTTCTTTGGTGGCCCCTTCGCGCCACCTTCTACTCCTCCC
CTAGTCAGGAAGTTCCCCCCCGCCCCGCAGCTCGCGTCGTGCAGGACGTGACAAATGGAAGTAGCACGTC
TCACTAGTCTCGTGCAGATGGACAGCACCGCTGAGCAATGGAAGCGGGTAGGCCTTTGGGGCAGCGGCCA
ATAGCAGCTTTGCTCCTTCGCTTTCTGGGCTCAGAGGCTGGGAAGGGGTGGGTCCGGGGGCGGGCTCAGG
GGCGGGCTCAGGGGCGGGGCGGGCGCCCGAAGGTCCTCCGGAGGCCCGGCATTCTGCACGCTTCAAAAGC
GCACGTCTGCCGCGCTGTTCTCCTCTTCCTCATCTCCGGGCCTTTCGACCTGCAGCCCAAGCTTACCATG
ACCGAGTACAAGCCCACGGTGCGCCTCGCCACCCGCGACGACGTCCCCAGGGCCGTACGCACCCTCGCCG
CCGCGTTCGCCGACTACCCCGCCACGCGCCACACCGTCGATCCGGACCGCCACATCGAGCGGGTCACCGA
GCTGCAAGAACTCTTCCTCACGCGCGTCGGGCTCGACATCGGCAAGGTGTGGGTCGCGGACGACGGCGCC
GCGGTGGCGGTCTGGACCACGCCGGAGAGCGTCGAAGCGGGGGCGGTGTTCGCCGAGATCGGCCCGCGCA
TGGCCGAGTTGAGCGGTTCCCGGCTGGCCGCGCAGCAACAGATGGAAGGCCTCCTGGCGCCGCACCGGCC
CAAGGAGCCCGCGTGGTTCCTGGCCACCGTCGGCGTCTCGCCCGACCACCAGGGCAAGGGTCTGGGCAGC
GCCGTCGTGCTCCCCGGAGTGGAGGCGGCCGAGCGCGCCGGGGTGCCCGCCTTCCTGGAGACCTCCGCGC
CCCGCAACCTCCCCTTCTACGAGCGGCTCGGCTTCACCGTCACCGCCGACGTCGAGGTGCCCGAAGGACC
GCGCACCTGGTGCATGACCCGCAAGCCCGGTGCCTGACGCCCGCCCCACGACCCGCAGCGCCCGACCGAA
AGGAGCGCACGACCCCATGCATCGAATTCCGCCCCCCCCCCCTAACGTTACTGGCCGAAGCCGCTTGGAA
TAAGGCCGGTGTGCGTTTGTCTATATGTTATTTTCCACCATATTGCCGTCTTTTGGCAATGTGAGGGCCC
GGAAACCTGGCCCTGTCTTCTTGACGAGCATTCCTAGGGGTCTTTCCCCTCTCGCCAAAGGAATGCAAGG
TCTGTTGAATGTCGTGAAGGAAGCAGTTCCTCTGGAAGCTTCTTGAAGACAAACAACGTCTGTAGCGACC
CTTTGCAGGCAGCGGAACCCCCCACCTGGCGACAGGTGCCTCTGCGGCCAAAAGCCACGTGTATAAGATA
CACCTGCAAAGGCGGCACAACCCCAGTGCCACGTTGTGAGTTGGATAGTTGTGGAAAGAGTCAAATGGCT
CTCCTCAAGCGTATTCAACAAGGGGCTGAAGGATGCCCAGAAGGTACCCCATTGTATGGGATCTGATCTG
GGGCCTCGGTGCACATGCTTTACATGTGTTTAGTCGAGGTTAAAAAAACGTCTAGGCCCCCCGAACCACG
GGGACGTGGTTTTCCTTTGAAAAACACGATGATAATATGGCCACAACCATGGTGAGCAAGGGCGAGGAGC
TGTTCACCGGGGTGGTGCCCATCCTGGTCGAGCTGGACGGCGACGTAAACGGCCACAAGTTCAGCGTGTC
TGGCGAGGGCGAGGGCGATGCCACCTACGGCAAGCTGACCCTGAAGTTCATCTGCACCACCGGCAAGCTG
CCCGTGCCCTGGCCCACCCTCGTGACCACCCTGACCTACGGCGTGCAGTGCTTCAGCCGCTACCCCGACC
ACATGAAGCAGCACGACTTCTTCAAGTCCGCCATGCCCGAAGGCTACGTCCAGGAGCGCACCATCTTCTT
CAAGGACGACGGCAACTACAAGACCCGCGCCGAGGTGAAGTTCGAGGGCGACACCCTGGTGAACCGCATC
GAGCTGAAGGGCATCGACTTCAAGGAGGACGGCAACATCCTGGGGCACAAGCTGGAGTACAACTACAACA
GCCACAACGTCTATATCATGGCCGACAAGCAGAAGAACGGCATCAAGGCGAACTTCAAGATCCGCCACAA
CATCGAGGACGGCAGCGTGCAGCTCGCCGACCACTACCAGCAGAACACCCCCATCGGCGACGGCCCCGTG
CTGCTGCCCGACAACCACTACCTGAGCACCCAGTCCGCCCTGAGCAAAGACCCCAACGAGAAGCGCGATC
ACATGGTCCTGCTGGAGTTCGTGACCGCCGCCGGGATCACTCTCGGCATGGACGAGCTGTACAAGTAATG
AATTAATTAAGAATTATCAAGCTTATCGATACCGTCGACCTGCAGCCAAGCTTATCGATAAAATAAAAGA
TTTTATTTAGTCTCCAGAAAAAGGGGGGAATGAAAGACCCCACCTGTAGGTTTGGCAAGCTAGCTTAAGT
AACGCCATTTTGCAAGGCATGGAAAATACATAACTGAGAATAGAGAAGTTCAGATCAAGGTTAGGAACAG
AGAGACAGCAGAATATGGGCCAAACAGGATATCTGTGGTAAGCAGTTCCTGCCCCGGCTCAGGGCCAAGA
ACAGATGGTCCCCAGATGCGGTCCCGCCCTCAGCAGTTTCTAGAGAACCATCAGATGTTTCCAGGGTGCC
CCAAGGACCTGAAATGACCCTGTGCCTTATTTGAACTAACCAATCAGTTCGCTTCTCGCTTCTGTTCGCG
CGCTTCTGCTCCCCGAGCTCAATAAAAGAGCCCACAACCCCTCACTCGGCGCGCCAGTCCTCCGATAGAC
TGCGTCGCCCGGGTACCCGTGTATCCAATAAACCCTCTTGCAGTTGCATCCGACTTGTGGTCTCGCTGTT
CCTTGGGAGGGTCTCCTCTGAGTGATTGACTACCCGTCAGCGGGGGTCTTTCATGGGTAACAGTTTCTTG
AAGTTGGAGAACAACATTCTGAGGGTAGGAGTCGAATATTAAGTAATCCTGACTCAATTAGCCACTGTTT
TGAATCCACATACTCCAATACTCCTGAAATAGTTCATTATGGACAGCGCAGAAAGAGCTGGGGAGAATTG
TGAAATTGTTATCCGCTCACAATTCCACACAACATACGAGCCGGAAGCATAAAGTGTAAAGCCTGGGGTG
CCTAATGAGTGAGCTAACTCACATTAATTGCGTTGCGCTCACTGCCCGCTTTCCAGTCGGGAAACCTGTC
GTGCCAGCTGCATTAATGAATCGGCCAACGCGCGGGGAGAGGCGGTTTGCGTATTGGGCGCTCTTCCGCT
TCCTCGCTCACTGACTCGCTGCGCTCGGTCGTTCGGCTGCGGCGAGCGGTATCAGCTCACTCAAAGGCGG
TAATACGGTTATCCACAGAATCAGGGGATAACGCAGGAAAGAACATGTGAGCAAAAGGCCAGCAAAAGGC
CAGGAACCGTAAAAAGGCCGCGTTGCTGGCGTTTTTCCATAGGCTCCGCCCCCCTGACGAGCATCACAAA
AATCGACGCTCAAGTCAGAGGTGGCGAAACCCGACAGGACTATAAAGATACCAGGCGTTTCCCCCTGGAA
GCTCCCTCGTGCGCTCTCCTGTTCCGACCCTGCCGCTTACCGGATACCTGTCCGCCTTTCTCCCTTCGGG
AAGCGTGGCGCTTTCTCATAGCTCACGCTGTAGGTATCTCAGTTCGGTGTAGGTCGTTCGCTCCAAGCTG
GGCTGTGTGCACGAACCCCCCGTTCAGCCCGACCGCTGCGCCTTATCCGGTAACTATCGTCTTGAGTCCA
ACCCGGTAAGACACGACTTATCGCCACTGGCAGCAGCCACTGGTAACAGGATTAGCAGAGCGAGGTATGT
AGGCGGTGCTACAGAGTTCTTGAAGTGGTGGCCTAACTACGGCTACACTAGAAGAACAGTATTTGGTATC
TGCGCTCTGCTGAAGCCAGTTACCTTCGGAAAAAGAGTTGGTAGCTCTTGATCCGGCAAACAAACCACCG
CTGGTAGCGGTGGTTTTTTTGTTTGCAAGCAGCAGATTACGCGCAGAAAAAAAGGATCTCAAGAAGATCC
TTTGATCTTTTCTACGGGGTCTGACGCTCAGTGGAACGAAAACTCACGTTAAGGGATTTTGGTCATGAGA
TTATCAAAAAGGATCTTCACCTAGATCCTTTTAAATTAAAAATGAAGTTTTAAATCAATCTAAAGTATAT
ATGAGTAAACTTGGTCTGACAGTTACCAATGCTTAATCAGTGAGGCACCTATCTCAGCGATCTGTCTATT
TCGTTCATCCATAGTTGCCTGACTCCCCGTCGTGTAGATAACTACGATACGGGAGGGCTTACCATCTGGC
CCCAGTGCTGCAATGATACCGCGAGACCCACGCTCACCGGCTCCAGATTTATCAGCAATAAACCAGCCAG
CCGGAAGGGCCGAGCGCAGAAGTGGTCCTGCAACTTTATCCGCCTCCATCCAGTCTATTAATTGTTGCCG
GGAAGCTAGAGTAAGTAGTTCGCCAGTTAATAGTTTGCGCAACGTTGTTGCCATTGCTACAGGCATCGTG
GTGTCACGCTCGTCGTTTGGTATGGCTTCATTCAGCTCCGGTTCCCAACGATCAAGGCGAGTTACATGAT
CCCCCATGTTGTGCAAAAAAGCGGTTAGCTCCTTCGGTCCTCCGATCGTTGTCAGAAGTAAGTTGGCCGC
AGTGTTATCACTCATGGTTATGGCAGCACTGCATAATTCTCTTACTGTCATGCCATCCGTAAGATGCTTT
TCTGTGACTGGTGAGTACTCAACCAAGTCATTCTGAGAATAGTGTATGCGGCGACCGAGTTGCTCTTGCC
CGGCGTCAATACGGGATAATACCGCGCCACATAGCAGAACTTTAAAAGTGCTCATCATTGGAAAACGTTC
TTCGGGGCGAAAACTCTCAAGGATCTTACCGCTGTTGAGATCCAGTTCGATGTAACCCACTCGTGCACCC
AACTGATCTTCAGCATCTTTTACTTTCACCAGCGTTTCTGGGTGAGCAAAAACAGGAAGGCAAAATGCCG
CAAAAAAGGGAATAAGGGCGACACGGAAATGTTGAATACTCATACTCTTCCTTTTTCAATATTATTGAAG
CATTTATCAGGGTTATTGTCTCATGAGCGGATACATATTTGAATGTATTTAGAAAAATAAACAAATAGGG
GTTCCGCGCACATTTCCCCGAAAAGTGCCACCTGACGTCTAAGAAACCATTATTATCATGACATTAACCT
ATAAAAATAGGCGTATCACGAGGCCCTTTCGTCTCGCGCGTTTCGGTGATGACGGTGAAAACCTCTGACA
CATGCAGCTCCCGGAGACGGTCACAGCTTGTCTGTAAGCGGATGCCGGGAGCAGACAAGCCCGTCAGGGC
GCGTCAGCGGGTGTTGGCGGGTGTCGGGGCTGGCTTAACTATGCGGCATCAGAGCAGATTGTACTGAGAG
TGCACCATATGCGGTGTGAAATACCGCACAGATGCGTAAGGAGAAAATACCGCATCAGGCGCCATTCGCC
ATTCAGGCTGCGCAACTGTTGGGAAGGGCGATCGGTGCGGGCCTCTTCGCTATTACGCCAGCTGGCGAAA
GGGGGATGTGCTGCAAGGCGATTAAGTTGGGTAACGCCAGGGTTTTCCCAGTCACGACGTTGTAAAACGA
CGGCGCAAGGAATGGTGCATGCAAGGAGATGGCGCCCAACAGTCCCCCGGCCACGGGGCCTGCCACCATA
CCCACGCCGAAACAAGCGCTCATGAGCCCGAAGTGGCGAGCCCGATCTTCCCCATCGGTGATGTCGGCGA
TATAGGCGCCAGCAACCGCACCTGTGGCGCCGGTGATGCCGGCCACGATGCGTCCGGCGTAGAGGCGATT
AGTCCAATTTGTTAAAGACAGGATATCAGTGGTCCAGGCTCTAGTTTTGACTCAACAATATCACCAGCTG
AAGCCTATAGAGTACGAGCCATAGATAAAATAAAAGATTTTATTTAGTCTCCAGAAAAAGGGGGGAA
Features (pLannotate 1.2.2; 21 found; start..end, strand, type, name):
    579..920     +  misc_feature   MESV Ψ: packaging signal of murine embryonic stem cell virus
    987..1403    +  CDS            gag (truncated): truncated Moloney murine leukemia virus (MMLV) gag gene lacking the start codon
   1438..1937    +  promoter       PGK promoter: mouse phosphoglycerate kinase 1 promoter
   1958..2557    +  CDS            PuroR: puromycin N-acetyltransferase; pac from Streptomyces alboniger; confers resistance to puromycin
   2723..3185    +  misc_feature   IRES: internal ribosome entry site (IRES) of the encephalomyocarditis virus (EMCV)
   3199..3918    +  CDS            EGFP: the original enhanced GFP (Yang et al., 1996) mammalian codon-optimized
   3935..3961    +  misc_feature   MCS (fragment): pBluescript multiple cloning site
   4020..4534    +  LTR            3' LTR: 3' long terminal repeat from murine embryonic stem cell virus
   4696..4712    -  protein_bind   lac operator: The lac repressor binds to the lac operator to inhibit transcription in E. coli. This inhibition can be relieved by adding lactose or isopropyl-β-D-thiogalactopyranoside (IPTG). lac repressor encoded by lacI
   4720..4750    -  promoter       lac promoter: promoter for the E. coli lac operon
   4765..4786    -  protein_bind   CAP binding site: CAP binding activates transcription in the presence of cAMP. E. coli catabolite activator protein
   4799..4891    -  CDS            lacI (fragment): lac repressor; lacI; The lac repressor binds to the lac operator to inhibit transcription in E. coli. This inhibition can be relieved by adding lactose or isopropyl-β-D-thiogalactopyranoside (IPTG).
   5074..5662    -  rep_origin     ori: high-copy-number ColE1/pMB1/pBR322/pUC origin of replication
   5833..6693    -  CDS            AmpR: β-lactamase; bla; confers resistance to ampicillin, carbenicillin, and related antibiotics
   6694..6798    -  promoter       AmpR promoter: bla
   6893..6928    +  CDS            rop (fragment): Rop protein, which maintains plasmids at low copy number; rop
   7030..7129    +  misc_feature   bom (fragment): basis of mobility region from pBR322
   7135..7284    -  CDS            lacZα (fragment): LacZα fragment of β-galactosidase; lacZ fragment
   7284..7485    -  CDS            TcR (fragment): tetracycline efflux protein; tet; confers resistance to tetracycline
   7486..7584    +  CDS            env (fragment): murine leukemia virus gPr80 envelope polyprotein precursor; env; proteolytically cleaved into gp70SU and p15TM subunits
   7626..515     +  LTR            5' LTR (across the origin): 5' long terminal repeat from murine embryonic stem cell virus
