[The description below was written by a language model from this plasmid's Addgene catalogue record and pLannotate feature annotations shown in this document.]
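Description:
MSCV PIG (Puro IRES GFP) is an empty retroviral expression backbone derived from the pMSCV (murine stem cell virus) vector, intended for making gammaretroviral particles that stably transduce mammalian cells. In bacteria it is maintained through a high-copy ColE1/pUC-type origin and selected with ampicillin via the β-lactamase gene. The catalogue lists a backbone size of 6,300 bp, whereas the sequenced record is 7,627 nt, which is consistent with the marker cassette having been added to the parental vector. Short annotated fragments of lacI, lacZα, rop, bom, TcR and env outside the proviral region appear to be non-functional remnants of earlier cloning vectors.

The proviral unit is bounded by murine embryonic stem cell virus 5' and 3' LTRs. Downstream of the 5' LTR lie the Ψ packaging signal and a truncated gag segment lacking its start codon, which together promote efficient encapsidation of the genomic RNA when gag, pol and env are supplied in trans by a packaging cell line. An internal mouse PGK promoter, confirmed by the depositor's comment, drives a bicistronic transcript: puromycin N-acetyltransferase, followed by an EMCV IRES and EGFP. Transduced cells can therefore be both selected with puromycin and followed or sorted by green fluorescence.

No insert is present. In this design a gene of interest would be placed by restriction cloning between the truncated gag region and the PGK promoter, where the 5' LTR would drive it, although the feature table does not annotate a cloning site there and the only MCS fragment it marks lies after EGFP. The record gives no application beyond use as an empty backbone.
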