Addgene plasmid #18751: MSCV PIG (Puro IRES GFP)
Purpose: (Empty Backbone)
Depositing lab: Scott Lowe. Depositing organization: Cold Spring Harbor Laboratory.
Backbone
  Vector backbone: pMSCV
  Backbone manufacturer: Clontech
  Backbone size (bp): 6300
  Vector type: Mammalian Expression, Retroviral
  Selectable markers: Puromycin
Growth in bacteria
  Bacterial resistance: Ampicillin, 100 μg/mL
  Growth temperature: 37°C
  Growth strain: DH5alpha
  Copy number: High Copy
Gene/Insert
  Gene/Insert name: None
  Cloning method: Restriction Enzyme
  Sequencing primers: 5′ MSCV
Resource information
  A portion of this plasmid was derived from a plasmid made by: Warren Pear
Terms and licenses: Academic/Nonprofit Terms; Industry Terms: Not Available to Industry
Depositor comments: The promoter for this plasmid (which can't be read on the author's map) is PGK.
How to cite: MSCV PIG (Puro IRES GFP) was a gift from Scott Lowe (Addgene plasmid # 18751 ; http://n2t.net/addgene:18751 ; RRID:Addgene_18751)
