>Addgene plasmid #18751 | MSCV PIG (Puro IRES GFP) | addgene partial sequence | sequence record 24637 | pLXSN-5
CCCTCACTCCTTCTCTAGGCGCCGGAATTAGATCTCTCGAGGTTAACGAATTCTACCGGGTAGGGGAGGC
GCTTTTCCCAAGGCAGTCTGGAGCATGCGCTTTAGCAGCCCCGCTGGGCACTTGGCGCTACACAAGTGGC
CTCTGGCCTCGCACACATTCCACATCCACCGGTAGGCGCCAACCGGCTCCGTTCTTTGGTGGCCCCTTCG
CGCCACCTTCTACTCCTCCCCTAGTCAGGAAGTTCCCCCCCGCCCCGCAGCTCGCGTCGTGCAGGACGTG
ACAAATGGAAGTAGCACGTCTCACTAGTCTCGTGCAGATGGACAGCACCGCTGAGCAATGGAAGCGGGTA
GGCCTTTGGGGCAGCGGCCAATAGCAGCTTTGCTCCTTCGCTTTCTGGGCTCAGAGGCTGGGAAGGGGTG
GGTCCGGGGGCGGGCTCAGGGGCGGGCTCAGGGGCGGGGCGGGCGCCCGAAGGTCCTCCGGAGGCCCGGC
ATTCTGCACGCTTCAAAAGCGCACGTCTGCCGCGCTGTTCTCCTCTTCCTCATCTCCGGGCCTTTCGACC
TGCAGCCCAAGCTTACCATGACCGAG
