>Addgene plasmid #18751 | MSCV PIG (Puro IRES GFP) | addgene partial sequence | sequence record 151137 | pCDH-rev 5'-GCATTCCTTTGGCGAGAG-3'
GCTCGTCAAGAAGACAGGGCCAGGTTTCCGGGCCCTCACATTGCCAAAAGACGGCAATATGGTGGAAAAT
AACATATAGACAAACGCACACCGGCCTTATTCCAAGCGGCTTCGGCCAGTAACGTTAGGGGGGGGGGGCG
GAATTCGATGCATGGGGTCGTGCGCTCCTTTCGGTCGGGCGCTGCGGGTCGTGGGGCGGGCGTCAGGCAC
CGGGCTTGCGGGTCATGCACCAGGTGCGCGGTCCTTCGGGCACCTCGACGTCGGCGGTGACGGTGAAGCC
GAGCCGCTCGTAAAAGGGGAGGTTGCGGGGCGCGGAGGTCTCCAGGAAGGCGGGCACCCCGGCGCGCTCG
GCCGCCTCCACTCCGGGGAGCACGACGGCGCTGCCCAGACCCTTGCCCTGGTGGTCGGGCGAGACGCCGA
CGGTGGCCAGGAACCACGCGGGCTCCTTGGGCCGGTGCGGCGCCAGGAGGCCTTCCATCTGTTGCTGCGC
GGCCAGCCGGGAACCGCTCAACTCGGCCATGCGCGGGCCGATCTCGGCGAACACCGCCCCCGCTTCGACG
CTCTCCGGCGTGGTCCAGACCGCCACCGCGGCGCCGTCGTCCGCGACCCACACCTTGCCGATGTCGAGCC
CGACGCGCGTGAGGAAGAGTTCTTGCAGCTCGGTGACCCGCTCGATGTGGCGGTCCGGATCGACGGTGTG
GCGCGTGGCGGGGTAGTCGGCGAACGCGGCGGCGAGGGTGCGTACGGCCCTGGGGACGTCGTCGCGGGTG
GCGAGGCGCACCGTGGGCTTGTACTCGGTCATGGTAAGCTTGGGCTGCAGGTCGAAAGGCCCGGAGATGA
GGAAGAGGAGAA
